>Addgene plasmid #63148 | pXRL2 | depositor full sequence | sequence record 108401 | pXRL2 sequence 6693 bps
TCCCGGAGACGGTCACAGCTTGTCTGTAAGCGGATGCCGGGAGCAGACAAGCCCGTCAGGGCGCGTCAGC
GGGTGTTGGCGGGTGTCGGGGCTGGCTTAACTATGCGGCATCAGAGCAGATTGTACTGAGAGTGCACCAT
ATCGACTACGTCGTTAAGGCCGTTTCTGACAGAGTAAAATTCTTGAGGGAACTTTCACCATTATGGGAAA
TGGTTCAAGAAGGTATTGACTTAAACTCCATCAAATGGTCAGGTCATTGAGTGTTTTTTATTTGTTGTAT
TTTTTTTTTTTAGAGAAAATCCTCCAATATATAAATTAGGAATCATAGTTTCATGATTTTCTGTTACACC
TAACTTTTTGTGTGGTGCCCTCCTCCTTGTCAATATTAATGTTAAAGTGCAATTCTTTTTCCTTATCACG
TTGAGCCATTAGTATCAATTTGCTTACCTGTATTCCTTTACTATCCTCCTTTTTCTCCTTCTTGATAAAT
GTATGTAGATTGCGTATATAGTTTCGTCTACCCTATGAACATATTCCATTTTGTAATTTCGTGTCGTTTC
TATTATGAATTTCATTTATAAAGTTTATGTACAAATATCATAAAAAAAGAGAATCTTTTTAAGCAAGGAT
TTTCTTAACTTCTTCGGCGACAGCATCACCGACTTCGGTGGTACTGTTGGAACCACCTAAATCACCAGTT
CTGATACCTGCATCCAAAACCTTTTTAACTGCATCTTCAATGGCCTTACCTTCTTCAGGCAAGTTCAATG
ACAATTTCAACATCATTGCAGCAGACAAGATAGTGGCGATAGGGTCAACCTTATTCTTTGGCAAATCTGG
AGCAGAACCGTGGCATGGTTCGTACAAACCAAATGCGGTGTTCTTGTCTGGCAAAGAGGCCAAGGACGCA
GATGGCAACAAACCCAAGGAACCTGGGATAACGGAGGCTTCATCGGAGATGATATCACCAAACATGTTGC
TGGTGATTATAATACCATTTAGGTGGGTTGGGTTCTTAACTAGGATCATGGCGGCAGAATCAATCAATTG
ATGTTGAACCTTCAATGTAGGGAATTCGTTCTTGATGGTTTCCTCCACAGTTTTTCTCCATAATCTTGAA
GAGGCCAAAACATTAGCTTTATCCAAGGACCAAATAGGCAATGGTGGCTCATGTTGTAGGGCCATGAAAG
CGGCCATTCTTGTGATTCTTTGCACTTCTGGAACGGTGTATTGTTCACTATCCCAAGCGACACCATCACC
ATCGTCTTCCTTTCTCTTACCAAAGTAAATACCTCCCACTAATTCTCTGACAACAACGAAGTCAGTACCT
TTAGCAAATTGTGGCTTGATTGGAGATAAGTCTAAAAGAGAGTCGGATGCAAAGTTACATGGTCTTAAGT
TGGCGTACAATTGAAGTTCTTTACGGATTTTTAGTAAACCTTGTTCAGGTCTAACACTACCGGTACCCCA
TTTAGGACCACCCACAGCACCTAACAAAACGGCATCAACCTTCTTGGAGGCTTCCAGCGCCTCATCTGGA
AGTGGGACACCTGTAGCATCGATAGCAGCACCACCAATTAAATGATTTTCGAAATCGAACTTGACATTGG
AACGAACATCAGAAATAGCTTTAAGAACCTTAATGGCTTCGGCTGTGATTTCTTGACCAACGTGGTCACC
TGGCAAAACGACGATCTTCTTAGGGGCAGACATTAGAATGGTATATCCTTGAAATATATATATATATATT
GCTGAAATGTAAAAGGTAAGAAAAGTTAGAAAGTAAGACGATTGCTAACCACCTATTGGAAAAAACAATA
GGTCCTTAAATAATATTGTCAACTTCAAGTATTGTGATGCAAGCATTTAGTCATGAACGCTTCTCTATTC
TATATGAAAAGCCGGTTCCGGCGCTCTCACCTTTCCTTTTTCTCCCAATTTTTCAGTTGAAAAAGGTATA
TGCGTCAGGCGACCTCTGAAATTAACAAAAAATTTCCAGTCATCGAATTTGATTCTGTGCGATAGCGCCC
CTGTGTGTTCTCGTTATGTTGAGGAAAAAAATAATGGTTGCTAAGAGATTCGAACTCTTGCATCTTACGA
TACCTGAGTATTCCCACAGTTAACTGCGGTCAAGATATTTCTTGAATCAGGCGCCTTAGACCGCTCGGCC
AAACAACCAATTACTTGTTGAGAAATAGAGTATAATTATCCTATAAATATAACGTTTTTGAACACACATG
AACAAGGAAGTACAGGACAATTGATTTTGAAGAGAATGTGGATTTTGATGTAATTGTTGGGATTCCATTT
TTAATAAGGCAATAATATTAGGTATGTAGATATACTAGAAGTTCTCCTCGACCGGTCGATATGCGGTGTG
AAATACCGCACAGATGCGTAAGGAGAAAATACCGCATCAGGAAATTGTAAGCGTTAATATTTTGTTAAAA
TTCGCGTTAAATTTTTGTTAAATCAGCTCATTTTTTAACCAATAGGCCGAAATCGGCAAAATCCCTTATA
AATCAAAAGAATAGACCGAGATAGGGT
[37 nt withheld, positions 2548-2584]
AAAGAACGTGGACTCCAACGTCAAAGG
[49 nt withheld, positions 2612-2660]
T
[91 nt withheld, positions 2662-2752]
G
[124 nt withheld, positions 2754-2877]
CCATTCGCCATTCAGGCTGCGCAACTGTTGGGAAGGGCGATCGGTGCGGGCCTCTTCGCTATTACGCCAG
CTGGCGAAAGGGGGATGTGCTGCAAGGCGATTAAGTTGGGTAACGCCAGGGTTTTCCCAGTCACGACGTT
GTAAAACGACGGCCAGTGAGCGCGCGTAATACGACTCACTATAGGGCGAATTGGGTACCGGGCCCCCCCT
CGAGGTCGACGGTATCGATAAGCTTGATATCGAATTCCTGCAGCCCGGGGGATCCACTAGTTCTAGAGCG
GCCGCCACCGCGGTGGAGCTCCAGCTTTTGTTCCCTTTAGTGAGGGTTAATTGCGCGCTTGGCGTAATCA
TGGTCATAGCTGTTTCCTGTGTGAAATTGTTATCCGCTCACAATTCCACACAACATACGAGCCGGAAGCA
TAAAGTGTAAAGCCTGGGGTGCCTAATGAGTGAGCTAACTCACATTAATTGCGTTGCGCTCACTGCCCGC
TTTCCAGTCGGGAAACCTGTCGTGCCAGCTGCATTAATGAATCGGCCAACGCGCGGGGAGAGGCGGTTTG
CGTATTGGGCGCTCTTCCGCTTCCTCGCTCACTGACTCGCTGCGCTCGGTCGTTCGGCTGCGGCGAGCGG
TATCAGCTCACTCAAAGGCGGTAATACGGTTATCCACAGAATCAGGGGATAACGCAGGAAAGAACATGTG
AGCAAAAGGCCAGCAAAAGGCCAGGAACCGTAAAAAGGCCGCGTTGCTGGCGTTTTTCCATAGGCTCCGC
CCCCCTGACGAGCATCACAAAAATCGACGCTCAAGTCAGAGGTGGCGAAACCCGACAGGACTATAAAGAT
ACCAGGCGTTTCCCCCTGGAAGCTCCCTCGTGCGCTCTCCTGTTCCGACCCTGCCGCTTACCGGATACCT
GTCCGCCTTTCTCCCTTCGGGAAGCGTGGCGCTTTCTCATAGCTCACGCTGTAGGTATCTCAGTTCGGTG
TAGGTCGTTCGCTCCAAGCTGGGCTGTGTGCACGAACCCCCCGTTCAGCCCGACCGCTGCGCCTTATCCG
GTAACTATCGTCTTGAGTCCAACCCGGTAAGACACGACTTATCGCCACTGGCAGCAGCCACTGGTAACAG
GATTAGCAGAGCGAGGTATGTAGGCGGTGCTACAGAGTTCTTGAAGTGGTGGCCTAACTACGGCTACACT
AGAAGGACAGTATTTGGTATCTGCGCTCTGCTGAAGCCAGTTACCTTCGGAAAAAGAGTTGGTAGCTCTT
GATCCGGCAAACAAACCACCGCTGGTAGCGGTGGTTTTTTTGTTTGCAAGCAGCAGATTACGCGCAGAAA
AAAAGGATCTCAAGAAGATCCTTTGATCTTTTCTACGGGGTCTGACGCTCAGTGGAACGAAAACTCACGT
TAAGGGATTTTGGTCATGAGATTATCAAAAAGGATCTTCACCTAGATCCTTTTAAATTAAAAATGAAGTT
TTAAATCAATCTAAAGTATATATGAGTAAACTTGGTCTGACAGTTACCAATGCTTAATCAGTGAGGCACC
TATCTCAGCGATCTGTCTATTTCGTTCATCCATAGTTGCCTGACTCCCCGTCGTGTAGATAACTACGATA
CGGGAGGGCTTACCATCTGGCCCCAGTGCTGCAATGATACCGCGAGACCCACGCTCACCGGCTCCAGATT
TATCAGCAATAAACCAGCCAGCCGGAAGGGCCGAGCGCAGAAGTGGTCCTGCAACTTTATCCGCCTCCAT
CCAGTCTATTAATTGTTGCCGGGAAGCTAGAGTAAGTAGTTCGCCAGTTAATAGTTTGCGCAACGTTGTT
GCCATTGCTACAGGCATCGTGGTGTCACGCTCGTCGTTTGGTATGGCTTCATTCAGCTCCGGTTCCCAAC
GATCAAGGCGAGTTACATGATCCCCCATGTTGTGCAAAAAAGCGGTTAGCTCCTTCGGTCCTCCGATCGT
TGTCAGAAGTAAGTTGGCCGCAGTGTTATCACTCATGGTTATGGCAGCACTGCATAATTCTCTTACTGTC
ATGCCATCCGTAAGATGCTTTTCTGTGACTGGTGAGTACTCAACCAAGTCATTCTGAGAATAGTGTATGC
GGCGACCGAGTTGCTCTTGCCCGGCGTCAATACGGGATAATACCGCGCCACATAGCAGAACTTTAAAAGT
GCTCATCATTGGAAAACGTTCTTCGGGGCGAAAACTCTCAAGGATCTTACCGCTGTTGAGATCCAGTTCG
ATGTAACCCACTCGTGCACCCAACTGATCTTCAGCATCTTTTACTTTCACCAGCGTTTCTGGGTGAGCAA
AAACAGGAAGGCAAAATGCCGCAAAAAAGGGAATAAGGGCGACACGGAAATGTTGAATACTCATACTCTT
CCTTTTTCAATATTATTGAAGCATTTATCAGGGTTATTGTCTCATGAGCGGATACATATTTGAATGTATT
TAGAAAAATAAACAAATAGGGGTTCAGCTGAAGCTTCGACAACCCTTAATATAACTTCGTATAATGTATG
CTATACGAAGTTATTAGGTCTAGAGATCCCCGCGCACATTTCCCCGAAAAGTGCCACCTGGGTCCTTTTC
ATCACGTACTATAAAAATAATTATAATTTAAATTTTTTAATATAAATATATAAATTAAAAATAGAAAGTA
AAAAAAGAAATTAAAGAAAAAATAGTTTTTGTTTTCCGAAGATGTAAAAGACTCTAGGGGGATCGCCAAC
AAATACTACCTTTTATCTTGCTCTTCCTGCTCTCAGGTATTAATGCCGAATTGTTTCATCTTGTCTGTGT
AGAAGACCACACACGAAAATCCTGTGATTTTACATTTTACTTATCGTTAATCGAATGTATATCTATTTAA
TCTGCTTTTCTTGTCTAATAAATATATATGTAAAGTACGCTTTTTGTTGAAATTTTTTAAACCTTTGTTT
ATTTTTTTTTCTTCATTCCGTAACTCTTCTACCTTCTTTATTTACTTTCTAAAATCCAAATACAAAACAT
AAAAATAAATAAACACAGAGTAAATTCCCAAATTATTCCATCATTAAAAGATACGAGGCGCGTGTAAGTT
ACAGGCAAGCGATGCGAGAACCCTTAATATAACTTCGTATAATGTATGCTATACGAAGTTATTAGGTGAT
ATCAGATCCACTAGCTATAAGGTTGATATTCTCACGAGTAAGCGGCACTTGCTACTTATTGACATTGCAG
ATTTTTGGCTACAGAAATAGTATATTAGAGATTATAATTGCTAATCAAATCAAAATATAAAATTAGTAAA
CCAAACCATTTATACCCTTCCTTAGTAGTTATGGATTGTTTTTTAATGATATTTCTGCAAACCAAAGAAA
GATTGTTATCCAGATAGAATTTAGTTTTGATATTCATTTTTTTGTTGAAGATTGAACGCCATATCTGGGC
CTCATAATTCAAAAGACGGTGCCATTATCGGTAGCGTTTCGCATTGTACTGGATGGCGCGCCTTCAGAAA
TTTCACAGTTGATGAATCGAAAAGAATGGTCTCATTGCAACACGTAAGGTTAAGATGTCCCTTTTTACCA
TTATAGGCAATAAATGAATCATAAAACGACCGTATACTGGTGAAATAGTAGGGAGAACGAGTACCTGTAG
TAAAAAGTATAAATCATAGTTAATCGGGCAATGTCCCTCGATCAAGGAGTATTGTGTCATGTTCGAGACA
AACGCCAACATTTTTGTTTCTTTTGGACAAATGTTGTTTGCATTTATGATCCGTTATATTTTGATCTAAT
GTAGAGTTGCACGTAGTTCTTACTGGCAAAGAAATC
Features (pLannotate 1.2.2; 21 found; start..end, strand, type, name):
     92..142     +  misc_feature   bom (fragment): basis of mobility region from pBR322
    141..257     +  CDS            NFS1 (fragment): NFS1_YEAST - Also known as SPL1 From Saccharomyces cerevisiae (strain ATCC 204508 / S288c) (Baker's yeast).
    619..1713    -  CDS            LEU2: 3-isopropylmalate dehydrogenase, required for leucine biosynthesis; S. cerevisiae LEU2; yeast auxotrophic marker
   1714..2121    -  promoter       LEU2 promoter: S. cerevisiae LEU2
   2261..2338    -  CDS            YO192_YEAST (fragment): Experimental evidence at protein level: Swiss-Prot protein existence level 1. From Saccharomyces cerevisiae (strain ATCC 204508 / S288c) (Baker's yeast).
   2369..2421    +  misc_feature   bom (fragment): basis of mobility region from pBR322
   2449..2877    -  rep_origin     f1 ori (sequence partly withheld): f1 bacteriophage origin of replication; arrow indicates direction of (+) strand synthesis
   2881..3036    -  CDS            lacZα (fragment): LacZα fragment of β-galactosidase; lacZ fragment
   3044..3062    +  promoter       T7 promoter: promoter for bacteriophage T7 RNA polymerase
   3071..3178    -  misc_feature   MCS: pBluescript multiple cloning site
   3191..3209    -  promoter       T3 promoter: promoter for bacteriophage T3 RNA polymerase
   3254..3270    -  protein_bind   lac operator: The lac repressor binds to the lac operator to inhibit transcription in E. coli. This inhibition can be relieved by adding lactose or isopropyl-β-D-thiogalactopyranoside (IPTG). lac repressor encoded by lacI
   3278..3308    -  promoter       lac promoter: promoter for the E. coli lac operon
   3323..3344    -  protein_bind   CAP binding site: CAP binding activates transcription in the presence of cAMP. E. coli catabolite activator protein
   3357..3449    -  CDS            lacI (fragment): lac repressor; lacI; The lac repressor binds to the lac operator to inhibit transcription in E. coli. This inhibition can be relieved by adding lactose or isopropyl-β-D-thiogalactopyranoside (IPTG).
   3632..4220    -  rep_origin     ori: high-copy-number ColE1/pMB1/pBR322/pUC origin of replication
   4391..5251    -  CDS            AmpR: β-lactamase; bla; confers resistance to ampicillin, carbenicillin, and related antibiotics
   5252..5343    -  promoter       AmpR promoter: bla
   5378..5411    -  protein_bind   loxP: Cre-mediated recombination occurs in the 8-bp core sequence (GCATACAT). Cre recombinase
   5468..5970    +  misc_feature   CEN/ARS: S. cerevisiae CEN6 centromere fused to an autonomously replicating sequence
   5986..6019    -  protein_bind   loxP: Cre-mediated recombination occurs in the 8-bp core sequence (GCATACAT). Cre recombinase
