[The description below was written by a language model from this plasmid's Addgene catalogue record and pLannotate feature annotations shown in this document.]
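Description:
pXRL2 is an empty-backbone E. coli–budding yeast shuttle vector of the pXR series, carrying the LEU2 auxotrophic marker and designed as a "conditional" plasmid that can serve either for in vivo plasmid assembly or for targeted genomic integration. In bacteria it is maintained through a ColE1/pUC-type origin and selected with ampicillin via the β-lactamase gene and its native promoter. The catalogue entry lists it as low copy even though the annotated origin is of the high-copy type. An f1 origin is also present, which allows single-stranded DNA production. In yeast, selection relies on the S. cerevisiae LEU2 coding sequence driven by its own promoter. The short flanking fragments annotated as NFS1 and another yeast ORF are probably genomic sequence carried along with the LEU2 fragment rather than functional payload.

The cloning region is pBluescript-derived: a multiple cloning site flanked by T7 and T3 promoters and embedded in a lacZα fragment with the lac promoter, operator and CAP site. No insert is present. The defining feature is a CEN6/ARS module bracketed by two loxP sites in the same orientation. While this cassette is intact, the plasmid replicates and segregates as a stable, centromeric episome in yeast, which suits gap-repair or recombination-based assembly of constructs. Cre recombinase excises the centromere and replication origin, converting the vector into a non-replicating form that can persist under leucine selection only by integrating into the genome. Integration is presumably directed by homology in the cloned sequence, although the record does not describe the targeting step in detail.
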