Addgene plasmid #63148: pXRL2
Purpose: (Empty Backbone) Leu2 marker pXR vector uses for both plasmid assembly in vivo, as well as targeted genomic integration.
Depositing lab: Marc Gartenberg. Depositing organization: Rutgers, The State University of New Jersey. Publication: A series of conditional shuttle vectors for targeted genomic integration in budding yeast. Chou CC, Patel MT, Gartenberg MR. FEMS Yeast Res. 2015 May;15(3):fov010. doi: 10.1093/femsyr/fov010. Epub 2015 Mar 2. PubMed 25736914.
Backbone
  Vector backbone: pXR
  Vector type: Bacterial Expression, Yeast Expression, Cre/Lox
  Selectable markers: LEU2
Growth in bacteria
  Bacterial resistance: Ampicillin, 100 μg/mL
  Growth temperature: 37°C
  Growth strain: DH5alpha
  Copy number: Low Copy
Terms and licenses: Academic/Nonprofit Terms; Industry Terms: Not Available to Industry
How to cite: pXRL2 was a gift from Marc Gartenberg (Addgene plasmid # 63148 ; http://n2t.net/addgene:63148 ; RRID:Addgene_63148)
