>Addgene plasmid #63148 | pXRL2 | addgene partial sequence | sequence record 108397 | F1ori-F 5'-GTGGACTCTTGTTCCAAACTGG-3'
TATAAGGGATTTTGCCGATTTCGGCCTATTGGTTAAAAAATGAGCTGATTTAACAAAAATTTAACGCGAA
TTTTAACAAAATATTAACGCTTACAATTTCCTGATGCGGTATTTTCTCCTTACGCATCTGTGCGGTATTT
CACACCGCATATCGACCGGTCGAGGAGAACTTCTAGTATATCTACATACCTAATATTATTGCCTTATTAA
AAATGGAATCCCAACAATTACATCAAAATCCACATTCTCTTCAAAATCAATTGTCCTGTACTTCCTTGTT
CATGTGTGTTCAAAAACGTTATATTTATAGGATAATTATACTCTATTTCTCAACAAGTAATTGGTTGTTT
GGCCGAGCGGTCTAAGGCGCCTGATTCAAGAAATATCTTGACCGCAGTTAACTGTGGGAATACTCAGGTA
TCGTAAGATGCAAGAGTTCGAATCTCTTAGCAACCATTATTTTTTTCCTCAACATAACGAGAACACACAG
GGGCGCTATCGCACAGAATCAAATTCGATGACTGGAAATTTTTTGTTAATTTCAGAGGTCGCCTGACGCA
TATACCTTTTTCAACTGAAAAATTGGGAGAAAAAGGAAAGGTGAGAGCGCCGGAACCGGCTTTTCATATA
GAATAGAGAAGCGTTCATGACTAAATGCTTGCATCACAATACTTGAAGTTGACAATATTATTTAAGGACC
TATTGTTTTTTCCAATAGGTGGTTAGCAATCGTCTTACTTTCTAACTTTTCTTACCTTTTACATTTCAGC
AATATATATATATATATTTCAAGGATATACCATTCTAATGTCTGCCCCTAAGAAG
