>Addgene plasmid #63148 | pXRL2 | addgene partial sequence | sequence record 108399 | AmpSeq-F 5'-ctcatgagcggatacatatttgaa-3'
AGCTTCGACAACCCTTAATATAACTTCGTATAATGTATGCTATACGAAGTTATTAGGTCTAGAGATCCCC
GCGCACATTTCCCCGAAAAGTGCCACCTGGGTCCTTTTCATCACGTACTATAAAAATAATTATAATTTAA
ATTTTTTAATATAAATATATAAATTAAAAATAGAAAGTAAAAAAAGAAATTAAAGAAAAAATAGTTTTTG
TTTTCCGAAGATGTAAAAGACTCTAGGGGGATCGCCAACAAATACTACCTTTTATCTTGCTCTTCCTGCT
CTCAGGTATTAATGCCGAATTGTTTCATCTTGTCTGTGTAGAAGACCACACACGAAAATCCTGTGATTTT
ACATTTTACTTATCGTTAATCGAATGTATATCTATTTAATCTGCTTTTCTTGTCTAATAAATATATATGT
AAAGTACGCTTTTTGTTGAAATTTTTTAAACCTTTGTTTATTTTTTTTTCTTCATTCCGTAACTCTTCTA
CCTTCTTTATTTACTTTCTAAAATCCAAATACAAAACATAAAAATAAATAAACACAGAGTAAATTCCCAA
ATTATTCCATCATTAAAAGATACGAGGCGCGTGTAAGTTACAGGCAAGCGATGCGAGAACCCTTAATATA
ACTTCGTATAATGTATGCTATACGAAGTTATTAGGTGATATCAGATCCACTAGCTATAAGGTTGATATTC
TCACGAGTAAGCGGCACTTGCTACTTATTGACATTGCAGATTTTTGGCTACAGAAATAGTATATTAGAGA
TTATAATTGCTAATCAAATCAAAATATAAAATTAGTAAACCAAACCATTTATACCCTTCCTTAGTAGTTA
TGGATTGTTTTTTAATGATATTTCTG
