>Addgene plasmid #63148 | pXRL2 | addgene partial sequence | sequence record 108400 | M13pUC-Fwd 5'-CCCAGTCACGACGTTGTAAAACG-3'
TGGGTACCGGGCCCCCCCTCGAGGTCGACGGTATCGATAAGCTTGATATCGAATTCCTGCAGCCCGGGGG
ATCCACTAGTTCTAGAGCGGCCGCCACCGCGGTGGAGCTCCAGCTTTTGTTCCCTTTAGTGAGGGTTAAT
TGCGCGCTTGGCGTAATCATGGTCATAGCTGTTTCCTGTGTGAAATTGTTATCCGCTCACAATTCCACAC
AACATACGAGCCGGAAGCATAAAGTGTAAAGCCTGGGGTGCCTAATGAGTGAGCTAACTCACATTAATTG
CGTTGCGCTCACTGCCCGCTTTCCAGTCGGGAAACCTGTCGTGCCAGCTGCATTAATGAATCGGCCAACG
CGCGGGGAGAGGCGGTTTGCGTATTGGGCGCTCTTCCGCTTCCTCGCTCACTGACTCGCTGCGCTCGGTC
GTTCGGCTGCGGCGAGCGGTATCAGCTCACTCAAAGGCGGTAATACGGTTATCCACAGAATCAGGGGATA
ACGCAGGAAAGAACATGTGAGCAAAAGGCCAGCAAAAGGCCAGGAACCGTAAAAAGGCCGCGTTGCTGGC
GTTTTTCCATAGGCTCCGCCCCCCTGACGAGCATCACAAAAATCGACGCTCAAGTCAGAGGTGGCGAAAC
CCGACAGGACTATAAAGATACCAGGCGTTTCCCCCTGGAAGCTCCCTCGTGCGCTCTCCTGTTCCGACCC
TGCCGCTTACCGGATACCTGTCCGCCTTTCTCCCTTCGGGAAGCGTGGCGCTTTCTCATAGCTCACGCTG
TAGGTATCTCAGTTCGGTGTAGGTCGTTCGCTCCAAGCTGGGCTGTGTG
